>Addgene plasmid #230564 | AiP20141 - pAAV-AiE2356m-minBG-iCre(R297T)-BGHpA | addgene full sequence | sequence record 462060 | Addgene NGS Result
CCTGCAGGCAGCTGCGCGCTCGCTCGCTCACTGAGGCCGCCCGGGCGTCGGGCGACCTTTGGTCGCCCGG
CCTCAGTGAGCGAGCGAGCGCGCAGAGAGGGAGTGGCCAACTCCATCACTAGGGGTTCCTGCGGCCGCAC
GCGTTGTATTCCTCACTGGGAGTAGTGCGTGCTGCAGATAGGTTTTTAAGTGGAGTTATATAGTGGCAGA
GATAGGGAGCGGATGCTTGGGCTTGATTCCAGAGTATCTGTAATGTTTCTCTTTTCTAAATAGTCTTTAT
TTTTGAGAGTATGATGTAAATTACATTTCTCCTTTCCCTTTCATCCATTCAAACCCACTCACCTACTCAT
CCCTGCTCTCTTTCCATTTCACTCTAAAATGTTCTATGACATCATACTGCTTACTGCTTTACCTGTTGTA
TGATGCCATCAAGTTCAAGGACAAAGACCATTTATCCTTGATGAAATAAGCCATCCTTCTCTCTTCTCCT
TCTGCTGACTGAGATTTCTCTGTGTTGCCCAGGATATACTTGAACTTGAAGGTTCCTCAGCTGAGTCTTC
TTCTCCAGCCTCCAGTTACCTGAGCCTGCAGGATGTGTCTCGGGATGCAGATATTTTGGGAAGAGAGAGA
CTCAGTGCCAGACAGATTTCACAAGTGTACATACACTTCAGAAAAGAAAAAAACTCGCCGGCGGAGCTCG
GGCTGGGCATAAAAGTCAGGGCAGAGCCATCTATTGCTTACATTTGCTTCTGGGATCCAGATCTTTCGAA
GCTAGCCACCATGGTGCCCAAGAAGAAGAGGAAAGTCTCCAACCTGCTGACTGTGCACCAAAACCTGCCT
GCCCTCCCTGTGGATGCCACCTCTGATGAAGTCAGGAAGAACCTGATGGACATGTTCAGGGACAGGCAGG
CCTTCTCTGAACACACCTGGAAGATGCTCCTGTCTGTGTGCAGATCCTGGGCTGCCTGGTGCAAGCTGAA
CAACAGGAAATGGTTCCCTGCTGAACCTGAGGATGTGAGGGACTACCTCCTGTACCTGCAAGCCAGAGGC
CTGGCTGTGAAGACCATCCAACAGCACCTGGGCCAGCTCAACATGCTGCACAGGAGATCTGGCCTGCCTC
GCCCTTCTGACTCCAATGCTGTGTCCCTGGTGATGAGGAGAATCAGAAAGGAGAATGTGGATGCTGGGGA
GAGAGCCAAGCAGGCCCTGGCCTTTGAACGCACTGACTTTGACCAAGTCAGATCCCTGATGGAGAACTCT
GACAGATGCCAGGACATCAGGAACCTGGCCTTCCTGGGCATTGCCTACAACACCCTGCTGCGCATTGCCG
AAATTGCCAGAATCAGAGTGAAGGACATCTCCCGCACCGATGGTGGGAGAATGCTGATCCACATTGGCAG
GACCAAGACCCTGGTGTCCACAGCTGGTGTGGAGAAGGCCCTGTCCCTGGGGGTTACCAAGCTGGTGGAG
AGATGGATCTCTGTGTCTGGTGTGGCTGATGACCCCAACAACTACCTGTTCTGCCGGGTCAGAAAGAATG
GTGTGGCTGCCCCTTCTGCCACCTCCCAACTGTCCACCCGGGCCCTGGAAGGGATCTTTGAGGCCACCCA
CCGCCTGATCTATGGTGCCAAGGATGACTCTGGGCAGAGATACCTGGCCTGGTCTGGCCACTCTGCCAGA
GTGGGTGCTGCCACCGACATGGCCAGGGCTGGTGTGTCCATCCCTGAAATCATGCAGGCTGGTGGCTGGA
CCAATGTGAACATTGTGATGAACTACATCAGAAACCTGGACTCTGAGACTGGGGCCATGGTGAGGCTGCT
CGAAGATGGGGACTGAGGCGCGCCGAATTCAAGCTTCTCGAGAGATCTTCGACTGTGCCTTCTAGTTGCC
AGCCATCTGTTGTTTGCCCCTCCCCCGTGCCTTCCTTGACCCTGGAAGGTGCCACTCCCACTGTCCTTTC
CTAATAAAATGAGGAAATTGCATCGCATTGTCTGAGTAGGTGTCATTCTATTCTGGGGGGTGGGGTGGGG
CAGGACAGCAAGGGGGAGGATTGGGAAGACAATAGCAGGCATGAGATCTCACGTGCGGACCGAGCGGCCG
CAGGAACCCCTAGTGATGGAGTTGGCCACTCCCTCTCTGCGCGCTCGCTCGCTCACTGAGGCCGGGCGAC
CAAAGGTCGCCCGACGCCCGGGCTTTGCCCGGGCGGCCTCAGTGAGCGAGCGAGCGCGCAGCTGCCTGCA
GGGGCGCCTGATGCGGTATTTTCTCCTTACGCATCTGTGCGGTATTTCACACCGCATA
[95 nt withheld, positions 2299-2393]
T
[46 nt withheld, positions 2395-2440]
C
[141 nt withheld, positions 2442-2582]
CCTTTGACGTTGGAGTCCACGTTCTTT
[37 nt withheld, positions 2610-2646]
ACTCTATCTCGGGCTATTCTTTTGATTTATAAGGGATTTTGCCGATTTCGGTCTATTGGTTAAAAAATGA
GCTGATTTAACAAAAATTTAACGCGAATTTTAACAAAATATTAACGTTTACAATTTTATGGTGCACTCTC
AGTACAATCTGCTCTGATGCCGCATAGTTAAGCCAGCCCCGACACCCGCCAACACCCGCTGACGCGCCCT
GACGGGCTTGTCTGCTCCCGGCATCCGCTTACAGACAAGCTGTGACCGTCTCCGGGAGCTGCATGTGTCA
GAGGTTTTCACCGTCATCACCGAAACGCGCGAGACGAAAGGGCCTCGTGATACGCCTATTTTTATAGGTT
AATGTCATGATAATAATGGTTTCTTAGACGTCAGGTGGCACTTTTCGGGGAAATGTGCGCGGAACCCCTA
TTTGTTTATTTTTCTAAATACATTCAAATATGTATCCGCTCATGAGACAATAACCCTGATAAATGCTTCA
ATAATATTGAAAAAGGAAGAGTATGAGTATTCAACATTTCCGTGTCGCCCTTATTCCCTTTTTTGCGGCA
TTTTGCCTTCCTGTTTTTGCTCACCCAGAAACGCTGGTGAAAGTAAAAGATGCTGAAGATCAGTTGGGTG
CACGAGTGGGTTACATCGAACTGGATCTCAACAGCGGTAAGATCCTTGAGAGTTTTCGCCCCGAAGAACG
TTTTCCAATGATGAGCACTTTTAAAGTTCTGCTATGTGGCGCGGTATTATCCCGTATTGACGCCGGGCAA
GAGCAACTCGGTCGCCGCATACACTATTCTCAGAATGACTTGGTTGAGTACTCACCAGTCACAGAAAAGC
ATCTTACGGATGGCATGACAGTAAGAGAATTATGCAGTGCTGCCATAACCATGAGTGATAACACTGCGGC
CAACTTACTTCTGACAACGATCGGAGGACCGAAGGAGCTAACCGCTTTTTTGCACAACATGGGGGATCAT
GTAACTCGCCTTGATCGTTGGGAACCGGAGCTGAATGAAGCCATACCAAACGACGAGCGTGACACCACGA
TGCCTGTAGCAATGGCAACAACGTTGCGCAAACTATTAACTGGCGAACTACTTACTCTAGCTTCCCGGCA
ACAATTAATAGACTGGATGGAGGCGGATAAAGTTGCAGGACCACTTCTGCGCTCGGCCCTTCCGGCTGGC
TGGTTTATTGCTGATAAATCTGGAGCCGGTGAGCGTGGGTCTCGCGGTATCATTGCAGCACTGGGGCCAG
ATGGTAAGCCCTCCCGTATCGTAGTTATCTACACGACGGGGAGTCAGGCAACTATGGATGAACGAAATAG
ACAGATCGCTGAGATAGGTGCCTCACTGATTAAGCATTGGTAACTGTCAGACCAAGTTTACTCATATATA
CTTTAGATTGATTTAAAACTTCATTTTTAATTTAAAAGGATCTAGGTGAAGATCCTTTTTGATAATCTCA
TGACCAAAATCCCTTAACGTGAGTTTTCGTTCCACTGAGCGTCAGACCCCGTAGAAAAGATCAAAGGATC
TTCTTGAGATCCTTTTTTTCTGCGCGTAATCTGCTGCTTGCAAACAAAAAAACCACCGCTACCAGCGGTG
GTTTGTTTGCCGGATCAAGAGCTACCAACTCTTTTTCCGAAGGTAACTGGCTTCAGCAGAGCGCAGATAC
CAAATACTGTTCTTCTAGTGTAGCCGTAGTTAGGCCACCACTTCAAGAACTCTGTAGCACCGCCTACATA
CCTCGCTCTGCTAATCCTGTTACCAGTGGCTGCTGCCAGTGGCGATAAGTCGTGTCTTACCGGGTTGGAC
TCAAGACGATAGTTACCGGATAAGGCGCAGCGGTCGGGCTGAACGGGGGGTTCGTGCACACAGCCCAGCT
TGGAGCGAACGACCTACACCGAACTGAGATACCTACAGCGTGAGCTATGAGAAAGCGCCACGCTTCCCGA
AGGGAGAAAGGCGGACAGGTATCCGGTAAGCGGCAGGGTCGGAACAGGAGAGCGCACGAGGGAGCTTCCA
GGGGGAAACGCCTGGTATCTTTATAGTCCTGTCGGGTTTCGCCACCTCTGACTTGAGCGTCGATTTTTGT
GATGCTCGTCAGGGGGGCGGAGCCTATGGAAAAACGCCAGCAACGCGGCCTTTTTACGGTTCCTGGCCTT
TTGCTGGCCTTTTGCTCACATGT
Features (pLannotate 1.2.2; 12 found; start..end, strand, type, name):
     12..39      +  repeat_region  AAV2 ITR (fragment): inverted terminal repeat of adeno-associated virus serotype 2 inverted
     68..95      +  repeat_region  AAV2 ITR (fragment): inverted terminal repeat of adeno-associated virus serotype 2 inverted
    808..1833    +  CDS            cre: RECR_BPP1 - Experimental evidence at protein level: Swiss-Prot protein existence level 1. Catalyzes site-specific recombination between two 34-base- pair LOXP sites. Its role is to maintain the phage genome as a monomeric unit-copy plasmid in the lysogenic state. From Escherichia phage P1 (Bacteriophage P1).
   1873..1984    +  polyA_signal   bGH poly(A) signal: bovine growth hormone polyadenylation signal
   2102..2242    +  repeat_region  AAV2 ITR: inverted terminal repeat of adeno-associated virus serotype 2 inverted
   2247..2298    -  misc_feature   bom (fragment): basis of mobility region from pBR322
   2317..2772    +  rep_origin     f1 ori (sequence partly withheld): f1 bacteriophage origin of replication; arrow indicates direction of (+) strand synthesis
   2773..2822    -  misc_feature   bom (fragment): basis of mobility region from pBR322
   2924..2959    -  CDS            rop (fragment): Rop protein, which maintains plasmids at low copy number; rop
   3054..3158    +  promoter       AmpR promoter: bla
   3159..4019    +  CDS            AmpR: β-lactamase; bla; confers resistance to ampicillin, carbenicillin, and related antibiotics
   4190..4778    +  rep_origin     ori: high-copy-number ColE1/pMB1/pBR322/pUC origin of replication
