[The description below was written by a language model from this plasmid's Addgene catalogue record and pLannotate feature annotations shown in this document.]
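Description:
AiP20141 - pAAV-AiE2356m-minBG-iCre(R297T)-BGHpA is an AAV transfer plasmid of about 4.8 kb built on a pAAV2 backbone and intended for packaging into recombinant adeno-associated virus for delivery to brain cells. It is propagated in E. coli as a high-copy plasmid through a ColE1/pUC-type origin and selected with ampicillin via the β-lactamase gene and its own promoter. The backbone also carries an f1 phage origin, along with short remnants of the pBR322 bom and rop regions. The recorded growth strain is a recombination-deficient one, a common choice for keeping the repeat-rich ITRs intact. The feature table detects a complete AAV2 inverted terminal repeat downstream of the cassette but only two short ITR fragments at the upstream end. This may reflect the difficulty of sequencing and annotating these hairpin structures rather than a true truncation, though the record does not settle the point.

Between the ITRs, the AiE2356m enhancer is paired with a minimal beta-globin promoter (minBG). The minimal promoter supplies little activity by itself, so the enhancer determines which cells express the transgene. Neither element is annotated in the feature table, but both presumably lie in the unannotated stretch upstream of the coding sequence. The payload is iCre(R297T), a synthetic codon-improved Cre recombinase carrying an R297T substitution, followed by the bovine growth hormone polyadenylation signal. Cre catalyses recombination between loxP sites, so the virus can switch on or excise floxed alleles or Cre-dependent reporters in the targeted cells. The record describes the enhancer only as designed for specific populations of brain cells and does not name the population. The construct belongs to a collection of enhancer AAVs for genetic access to cortical cell types.
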