Addgene plasmid #230564: AiP20141 - pAAV-AiE2356m-minBG-iCre(R297T)-BGHpA
Purpose: AiE2356m is an enhancer sequence, designed to drive AAV-mediated transgene expression in specific populations of brain cells
Depositing lab: Allen Institute for Brain Science & Bosiljka Tasic. Depositing organization: Allen Institute. Publication: A suite of enhancer AAVs and transgenic mouse lines for genetic access to cortical cell types. Ben-Simon Y, Hooper M, Narayan S, Daigle TL, Dwivedi D, Way SW, Oster A, Stafford DA, Mich JK, Taormina MJ, Martinez RA, Opitz-Araya X, Roth JR, Alexander JR, Allen S, Amster A, Arbuckle J, Ayala A, Baker PM, Bakken TE, Barcelli T, Barta S, Bendrick J, Bertagnolli D, Bielstein C, Bishwakarma P, Bowlus J, Boyer G, Brouner K, Casian B, Casper T, Chakka AB, Chakrabarty R, Chance RK, Chavan S, Clark M, Colbert K, Collman F, Daniel S, Departee M, DiValentin P, Donadio N, Dotson N, Egdorf T, Fliss T, Gabitto M, Garcia J, Gary A, Gasperini M, Gloe J, Goldy J, Gore BB, Graybuck L, Greisman N, Haeseleer F, Halterman C, Haradon Z, Hastings SD, Helback O, Ho W, Hockemeyer D, Huang C, Huff S, Hunker A, Johansen N, Jones D, Juneau Z, Kalmbach B, Kannan M, Khem S, Kussick E, Kutsal R, Larsen R, Lee C, Lee AY, Leibly M, Lenz GH, Li S, Liang E, Lusk N, Madigan Z, Malloy J, Malone J, McCue R, Melchor J, Mollenkopf T, Moosman S, Morin E, Newman D, Ng L, Ngo K, Omstead V, Otto S, Oyama A, Pena N, Pham T, Phillips E, Pom CA, Potekhina L, Ransford S, Ray PL, Rette D, Reynoldson C, Rimorin C, Rocha D, Ruiz A, Sanchez REA, Sawyer L, Sedeno-Cortes A, Sevigny JP, Shapovalova N, Shepard N, Shulga L, Sigler AR, Siverts L, Soliman S, Somasundaram S, Staats B, Stewart K, Szelenyi E, Tieu M, Trader C, Tran A, van Velthoven CTJ, Walker M, Wang Y, Weed N, Wirthlin M, Wood T, Wynalda B, Yao Z, Zhou T, Ariza J, Dee N, Reding M, Ronellenfitch K, Mufti S, Sunkin SM, Smith KA, Esposito L, Waters J, Thyagarajan B, Yao S, Lein ES, Zeng H, Levi BP, Ngai J, Ting JT, Tasic B. Cell. 2025 May 16:S0092-8674(25)00513-6. doi: 10.1016/j.cell.2025.05.002. PubMed 40403729.
Backbone
  Vector backbone: pAAV2
  Vector type: AAV
Growth in bacteria
  Bacterial resistance: Ampicillin, 100 μg/mL
  Growth temperature: 37°C
  Growth strain: NEB Stable
  Copy number: High Copy
Gene/Insert
  Gene/Insert name: iCre(R297T)
  Species: Synthetic
  Promoter: minBG
  Cloning method: Restriction Enzyme; 5′ cloning site BamHI (unknown if destroyed); 3′ cloning site XhoI (unknown if destroyed)
Terms and licenses: Academic/Nonprofit Terms; Industry Terms: Not Available to Industry
How to cite: AiP20141 - pAAV-AiE2356m-minBG-iCre(R297T)-BGHpA was a gift from Allen Institute for Brain Science & Bosiljka Tasic (Addgene plasmid # 230564 ; http://n2t.net/addgene:230564 ; RRID:Addgene_230564)
